>Addgene plasmid #210615 | pKLV2-U6gRNA5(CXCR4-E4(59))-PGKpuro2AmCherry-W | addgene full sequence | sequence record 418747 | Addgene NGS Result
CCGAAAAGTGCCACCTAAATTGTAAGCGTTAATATTTTGTTAAAATTCGCGTTAAATTTTTGTTAAATCA
GCTCATTTTTTAACCAATAGGCCGAAATCGGCAAAATCCCTTATAAATCAAAAGAATAGACCGAGATAGG
GT
[37 nt withheld, positions 143-179]
AAAGAACGTGGACTCCAACGTCAAAGG
[49 nt withheld, positions 207-255]
T
[91 nt withheld, positions 257-347]
G
[124 nt withheld, positions 349-472]
CCCATTCGCCATTCAGGCTGCGCAACTGTTGGGAAGGGCGATCGGTGCGGGCCTCTTCGCTATTACGCCA
GCTGGCGAAAGGGGGATGTGCTGCAAGGCGATTAAGTTGGGTAACGCCAGGGTTTTCCCAGTCACGACGT
TGTAAAACGACGGCCAGTGAGCGCGCGTAATACGACTCACTATAGGGCGAATTGACTAGTACATAACTTA
CGGTAAATGGCCCGCCTGGCTGACCGCCCAACGACCCCCGCCCATTGACGTCAATAATGACGTATGTTCC
CATAGTAACGCCAATAGGGACTTTCCATTGACGTCAATGGGTGGAGTATTTACGGTAAACTGCCCACTTG
GCAGTACATCAAGTGTATCATATGCCAAGTACGCCCCCTATTGACGTCAATGACGGTAAATGGCCCGCCT
GGCATTATGCCCAGTACATGACCTTATGGGACTTTCCTACTTGGCAGTACATCTACGTATTAGTCATCGC
TATTACCATGGTGATGCGGTTTTGGCAGTACATCAATGGGCGTGGATAGCGGTTTGACTCACGGGGATTT
CCAAGTCTCCACCCCATTGACGTCAATGGGAGTTTGTTTTGGCACCAAAATCAACGGGACTTTCCAAAAT
GTCGTAACAACTCCGCCCCATTGACGCAAATGGGCGGTAGGCGTGTACGGTGGGAGGTCTATATAAGCAG
CGCGTTTTGCCTGTACTGGGTCTCTCTGGTTAGACCAGATCTGAGCCTGGGAGCTCTCTGGCTAACTAGG
GAACCCACTGCTTAAGCCTCAATAAAGCTTGCCTTGAGTGCTTCAAGTAGTGTGTGCCCGTCTGTTGTGT
GACTCTGGTAACTAGAGATCCCTCAGACCCTTTTAGTCAGTGTGGAAAATCTCTAGCAGTGGCGCCCGAA
CAGGGACTTGAAAGCGAAAGGGAAACCAGAGGAGCTCTCTCGACGCAGGACTCGGCTTGCTGAAGCGCGC
ACGGCAAGAGGCGAGGGGCGGCGACTGGTGAGTACGCCAAAAATTTTGACTAGCGGAGGCTAGAAGGAGA
GAGATGGGTGCGAGAGCGTCAGTATTAAGCGGGGGAGAATTAGATCGCGATGGGAAAAAATTCGGTTAAG
GCCAGGGGGAAAGAAAAAATATAAATTAAAACATATAGTATGGGCAAGCAGGGAGCTAGAACGATTCGCA
GTTAATCCTGGCCTGTTAGAAACATCAGAAGGCTGTAGACAAATACTGGGACAGCTACAACCATCCCTTC
AGACAGGATCAGAAGAACTTAGATCATTATATAATACAGTAGCAACCCTCTATTGTGTGCATCAAAGGAT
AGAGATAAAAGACACCAAGGAAGCTTTAGACAAGATAGAGGAAGAGCAAAACAAAAGTAAGACCACCGCA
CAGCAAGCGGCCGGCCGCGCTGATCTTCAGACCTGGAGGAGGAGATATGAGGGACAATTGGAGAAGTGAA
TTATATAAATATAAAGTAGTAAAAATTGAACCATTAGGAGTAGCACCCACCAAGGCAAAGAGAAGAGTGG
TGCAGAGAGAAAAAAGAGCAGTGGGAATAGGAGCTTTGTTCCTTGGGTTCTTGGGAGCAGCAGGAAGCAC
TATGGGCGCAGCGTCAATGACGCTGACGGTACAGGCCAGACAATTATTGTCTGGTATAGTGCAGCAGCAG
AACAATTTGCTGAGGGCTATTGAGGCGCAACAGCATCTGTTGCAACTCACAGTCTGGGGCATCAAGCAGC
TCCAGGCAAGAATCCTGGCTGTGGAAAGATACCTAAAGGATCAACAGCTCCTGGGGATTTGGGGTTGCTC
TGGAAAACTCATTTGCACCACTGCTGTGCCTTGGAATGCTAGTTGGAGTAATAAATCTCTGGAACAGATT
TGGAATCACACGACCTGGATGGAGTGGGACAGAGAAATTAACAATTACACAAGCTTAATACACTCCTTAA
TTGAAGAATCGCAAAACCAGCAAGAAAAGAATGAACAAGAATTATTGGAATTAGATAAATGGGCAAGTTT
GTGGAATTGGTTTAACATAACAAATTGGCTGTGGTATATAAAATTATTCATAATGATAGTAGGAGGCTTG
GTAGGTTTAAGAATAGTTTTTGCTGTACTTTCTATAGTGAATAGAGTTAGGCAGGGATATTCACCATTAT
CGTTTCAGACCCACCTCCCAACCCCGAGGGGACCCGACAGGCCCGAAGGAATAGAAGAAGAAGGTGGAGA
GAGAGACAGAGACAGATCCATTCGATTAGTGAACGGATCGGCACTGCGTGCGCCAATTCTGCAGACAAAT
GGCAGTATTCATCCACAATTTTAAAAGAAAAGGGGGGATTGGGGGGTACAGTGCAGGGGAAAGAATAGTA
GACATAATAGCAACAGACATACAAACTAAAGAATTACAAAAACAAATTACAAAAATTCAAAATTTTCGGG
TTTATTACAGGGACAGCAGAGATCCAGTTTGGTTAGTACCGGGCCCTACGCGTCCAAGGTCGGGCAGGAA
GAGGGCCTATTTCCCATGATTCCTTCATATTTGCATATACGATACAAGGCTGTTAGAGAGATAATTAGAA
TTAATTTGACTGTAAACACAAAGATATTAGTACAAAATACGTGACGTAGAAAGTAATAATTTCTTGGGTA
GTTTGCAGTTTTAAAATTATGTTTTAAAATGGACTATCATATGCTTACCGTAACTTGAAAGTATTTCGAT
TTCTTGGCTTTATATATCTTGTGGAAAGGACGAAACACCGACCCCACTGTGGTTTCAGAGTTTAAGAGCT
ATGCTGGAAACAGCATAGCAAGTTTAAATAAGGCTAGTCCGTTATCAACTTGAAAAAGTGGCACCGAGTC
GGTGCTTTTTTTGGATCCAATTCTACCGGGTAGGGGAGGCGCTTTTCCCAAGGCAGTCTGGAGCATGCGC
TTTAGCAGCCCCGCTGGGCACTTGGCGCTACACAAGTGGCCTCTGGCCTCGCACACATTCCACATCCACC
GGTAGGCGCCAACCGGCTCCGTTCTTTGGTGGCCCCTTCGCGCCACCTTCTACTCCTCCCCTAGTCAGGA
AGTTCCCCCCCGCCCCGCAGCTCGCGTCGTGCAGGACGTGACAAATGGAAGTAGCACGTCTCACTAGTCT
CGTGCAGATGGACAGCACCGCTGAGCAATGGAAGCGGGTAGGCCTTTGGGGCAGCGGCCAATAGCAGCTT
TGCTCCTTCGCTTTCTGGGCTCAGAGGCTGGGAAGGGGTGGGTCCGGGGGCGGGCTCAGGGGCGGGCTCA
GGGGCGGGGCGGGCGCCCGAAGGTCCTCCGGAGGCCCGGCATTCTGCACGCTTCAAAAGCGCACGTCTGC
CGCGCTGTTCTCCTCTTCCTCATCTCCGGGCCTTTCGACCTGCATCCATCTAGATCTCGAGCAGCTGAAG
CTTACCATGACCGAGTACAAGCCCACGGTGCGCCTCGCCACCCGCGACGACGTCCCCAGGGCCGTACGCA
CCCTCGCCGCCGCGTTCGCCGACTACCCCGCCACGCGCCACACCGTCGATCCGGACCGCCACATCGAGCG
GGTCACCGAGCTGCAAGAACTCTTCCTCACGCGCGTCGGGCTCGACATCGGCAAGGTGTGGGTCGCGGAC
GACGGCGCCGCGGTGGCGGTCTGGACCACGCCGGAGAGCGTCGAAGCGGGGGCGGTGTTCGCCGAGATCG
GCCCGCGCATGGCCGAGTTGAGCGGTTCCCGGCTGGCCGCGCAGCAACAGATGGAAGGCCTCCTGGCGCC
GCACCGGCCCAAGGAGCCCGCGTGGTTCCTGGCCACCGTCGGCGTCTCGCCCGACCACCAGGGCAAGGGT
CTGGGCAGCGCCGTCGTGCTCCCCGGAGTGGAGGCGGCCGAGCGCGCCGGGGTGCCCGCCTTCCTGGAGA
CCTCCGCGCCCCGCAACCTCCCCTTCTACGAGCGGCTCGGCTTCACCGTCACCGCCGACGTCGAGGTGCC
CGAAGGACCGCGCACCTGGTGCATGACCCGCAAGCCCGGTGCCGGCGGCGGGTCCGGAGGAGAGGGCAGA
GGAAGTCTCCTAACATGCGGTGACGTGGAGGAGAATCCTGGCCCAATGGTGAGCAAGGGCGAGGAGGATA
ACTCCGCCATCATCAAGGAGTTCCTGCGCTTCAAGGTGCACATGGAGGGCTCCGTGAACGGCCACGAGTT
CGAGATCGAGGGCGAGGGCGAGGGCCGCCCCTACGAGGGCACCCAGACCGCCAAGCTGAAGGTGACCAAG
GGTGGCCCCCTGCCCTTCGCCTGGGACATCCTGTCCCCTCAGTTCATGTACGGCTCCAAGGCCTACGTGA
AGCACCCCGCCGACATCCCCGACTACTTGAAGCTGTCCTTCCCCGAGGGCTTCAAGTGGGAGCGCGTGAT
GAACTTCGAGGACGGCGGCGTGGTGACCGTGACCCAGGACTCCTCTCTGCAGGACGGCGAGTTCATCTAC
AAGGTGAAGCTGCGCGGCACCAACTTCCCCTCCGACGGCCCCGTAATGCAGAAGAAAACCATGGGCTGGG
AGGCCTCCTCCGAGCGGATGTACCCCGAGGACGGCGCCCTGAAGGGCGAGATCAAGCAGAGGCTGAAGCT
GAAGGACGGCGGCCACTACGACGCTGAGGTCAAGACCACCTACAAGGCCAAGAAGCCCGTGCAGCTGCCC
GGCGCCTACAACGTCAACATCAAGTTGGACATCACCTCCCACAACGAGGACTACACCATCGTGGAACAGT
ACGAACGCGCCGAGGGCCGCCACTCCACCGGCGGCATGGACGAGCTGTACAAGTGAGCGGCCGCTCAACC
TCTGGATTACAAAATTTGTGAAAGATTGACTGGTATTCTTAACTATGTTGCTCCTTTTACGCTATGTGGA
TACGCTGCTTTAATGCCTTTGTATCATGCTATTGCTTCCCGTATGGCTTTCATTTTCTCCTCCTTGTATA
AATCCTGGTTGCTGTCTCTTTATGAGGAGTTGTGGCCCGTTGTCAGGCAACGTGGCGTGGTGTGCACTGT
GTTTGCTGACGCAACCCCCACTGGTTGGGGCATTGCCACCACCTGTCAGCTCCTTTCCGGGACTTTCGCT
TTCCCCCTCCCTATTGCCACGGCGGAACTCATCGCCGCCTGCCTTGCCCGCTGCTGGACAGGGGCTCGGC
TGTTGGGCACTGACAATTCCGTGGTGTTGTCGGGGAAATCATCGTCCTTTCCTTGGCTGCTCGCCTGTGT
TGCCACCTGGATTCTGCGCGGGACGTCCTTCTGCTACGTCCCTTCGGCCCTCAATCCAGCGGACCTTCCT
TCCCGCGGCCTGCTGCCGGCTCTGCGGCCTCTTCCGCGTCTACGCCTTCGCCCTCAGACGAGTCGGATCT
CCCTTTGGGCCGCCTCCCCGCAGGTACCTTTAAGACCAATGACTTACAAGGCAGCTGTAGATCTTAGCCA
CTTTTTAAAAGAAAAGGGGGGACTGGAAGGGCTAATTCACTCCCAAAGAAGTCAAGATCTGCTTTTTGCC
TGTACTGGGTCTCTCTGGTTAGACCAGAGTCTCTCTGGTTAGACCAGATCTGAGCCTGGGAGCTCTCTGG
CTAACTAGGGAACCCACTGCTTAAGCCTCAATAAAGCTTGCCTTGAGTGCTTCAAGTAGTGTGTGCCCGT
CTGTTGTGTGACTCTGGTAACTAGAGATCCCTCAGACCCTTTTAGTCAGTGTGGAAAATCTCTAGCAGTT
TAAACCCGCTGATCAGCCTCGACTGTGCCTTCTAGTTGCCAGCCATCTGTTGTTTGCCCCTCCCCCGTGC
CTTCCTTGACCCTGGAAGGTGCCACTCCCACTGTCCTTTCCTAATAAAATGAGGAAATTGCATCGCATTG
TCTGAGTAGGTGTCATTCTATTCTGGGGGGTGGGGTGGGGCAGGACAGCAAGGGGGAGGATTGGGAAGTC
AATAGCAGGCATGCTGGGGATGCGGTGGGCTCTATGGGCGGCCGTTAATTAAGCTTTTGTTCCCTTTAGT
GAGGGTTAATTGCGCGCTTGGCGTAATCATGGTCATAGCTGTTTCCTGTGTGAAATTGTTATCCGCTCAC
AATTCCACACAACATACGAGCCGGGAGCATAAAGTGTAAAGCCTGGGGTGCCTAATGAGTGAGCTAACTC
ACATTAATTGCGTTGCGCTCACTGCCCGCTTTCCAGTCGGGAAACCTGTCGTGCCAGCTGCATTAATGAA
TCGGCCAACGCGCGGGGAGAGGCGGTTTGCGTATTGGGCGCTCTTCCGCTTCCTCGCTCACTGACTCGCT
GCGCTCGGTCGTTCGGCTGCGGCGAGCGGTATCAGCTCACTCAAAGGCGGTAATACGGTTATCCACAGAA
TCAGGGGATAACGCAGGAAAGAACATGTGAGCAAAAGGCCAGCAAAAGGCCAGGAACCGTAAAAAGGCCG
CGTTGCTGGCGTTTTTCCATAGGCTCCGCCCCCCTGACGAGCATCACAAAAATCGACGCTCAAGTCAGAG
GTGGCGAAACCCGACAGGACTATAAAGATACCAGGCGTTTCCCCCTGGAAGCTCCCTCGTGCGCTCTCCT
GTTCCGACCCTGCCGCTTACCGGATACCTGTCCGCCTTTCTCCCTTCGGGAAGCGTGGCGCTTTCTCATA
GCTCACGCTGTAGGTATCTCAGTTCGGTGTAGGTCGTTCGCTCCAAGCTGGGCTGTGTGCACGAACCCCC
CGTTCAGCCCGACCGCTGCGCCTTATCCGGTAACTATCGTCTTGAGTCCAACCCGGTAAGACACGACTTA
TCGCCACTGGCAGCAGCCACTGGTAACAGGATTAGCAGAGCGAGGTATGTAGGCGGTGCTACAGAGTTCT
TGAAGTGGTGGCCTAACTACGGCTACACTAGAAGAACAGTATTTGGTATCTGCGCTCTGCTGAAGCCAGT
TACCTTCGGAAAAAGAGTTGGTAGCTCTTGATCCGGCAAACAAACCACCGCTGGTAGCGGTGGTTTTTTT
GTTTGCAAGCAGCAGATTACGCGCAGAAAAAAAGGATCTCAAGAAGATCCTTTGATCTTTTCTACGGGGT
CTGACGCTCAGTGGAACGAAAACTCACGTTAAGGGATTTTGGTCATGAGATTATCAAAAAGGATCTTCAC
CTAGATCCTTTTAAATTAAAAATGAAGTTTTAAATCAATCTAAAGTATATATGAGTAAACTTGGTCTGAC
AGTTACCAATGCTTAATCAGTGAGGCACCTATCTCAGCGATCTGTCTATTTCGTTCATCCATAGTTGCCT
GACTCCCCGTCGTGTAGATAACTACGATACGGGAGGGCTTACCATCTGGCCCCAGTGCTGCAATGATACC
GCGAGACCCACGCTCACCGGCTCCAGATTTATCAGCAATAAACCAGCCAGCCGGAAGGGCCGAGCGCAGA
AGTGGTCCTGCAACTTTATCCGCCTCCATCCAGTCTATTAATTGTTGCCGGGAAGCTAGAGTAAGTAGTT
CGCCAGTTAATAGTTTGCGCAACGTTGTTGCCATTGCTACAGGCATCGTGGTGTCACGCTCGTCGTTTGG
TATGGCTTCATTCAGCTCCGGTTCCCAACGATCAAGGCGAGTTACATGATCCCCCATGTTGTGCAAAAAA
GCGGTTAGCTCCTTCGGTCCTCCGATCGTTGTCAGAAGTAAGTTGGCCGCAGTGTTATCACTCATGGTTA
TGGCAGCACTGCATAATTCTCTTACTGTCATGCCATCCGTAAGATGCTTTTCTGTGACTGGTGAGTACTC
AACCAAGTCATTCTGAGAATAGTGTATGCGGCGACCGAGTTGCTCTTGCCCGGCGTCAATACGGGATAAT
ACCGCGCCACATAGCAGAACTTTAAAAGTGCTCATCATTGGAAAACGTTCTTCGGGGCGAAAACTCTCAA
GGATCTTACCGCTGTTGAGATCCAGTTCGATGTAACCCACTCGTGCACCCAACTGATCTTCAGCATCTTT
TACTTTCACCAGCGTTTCTGGGTGAGCAAAAACAGGAAGGCAAAATGCCGCAAAAAAGGGAATAAGGGCG
ACACGGAAATGTTGAATACTCATACTCTTCCTTTTTCAATATTATTGAAGCATTTATCAGGGTTATTGTC
TCATGAGCGGATACATATTTGAATGTATTTAGAAAAATAAACAAATAGGGGTTCCGCGCACATTTCC
Features (pLannotate 1.2.2; 28 found; start..end, strand, type, name):
     44..472     -  rep_origin     f1 ori (sequence partly withheld): f1 bacteriophage origin of replication; arrow indicates direction of (+) strand synthesis
    477..632     -  CDS            lacZα (fragment): LacZα fragment of β-galactosidase; lacZ fragment
    640..658     +  promoter       T7 promoter: promoter for bacteriophage T7 RNA polymerase
    672..972     +  enhancer       CMV enhancer: human cytomegalovirus immediate early enhancer
    973..1172    +  promoter       CMV promoter: human cytomegalovirus (CMV) immediate early promoter
   1190..1370    +  LTR            5' LTR (truncated): truncated 5' long terminal repeat (LTR) from HIV-1
   1417..1542    +  misc_feature   HIV-1 Ψ: packaging signal of human immunodeficiency virus type 1
   1526..1864    +  CDS            HIV-1 gag (fragment): gag protein from human immunodeficiency virus 1; gag
   2041..2274    +  misc_feature   RRE: The Rev response element (RRE) of HIV-1 allows for Rev-dependent mRNA export from the nucleus to the cytoplasm.
   2651..2751    +  CDS            Rev (fragment): human immunodeficiency virus 1 (HIV-1) Rev protein; rev; enhances nuclear export of unspliced and incompletely spliced viral mRNAs
   2801..2918    +  misc_feature   cPPT/CTS: central polypurine tract and central termination sequence of HIV-1
   2993..3233    +  promoter       U6 promoter: RNA polymerase III promoter for human U6 snRNA
   3280..3347    +  misc_RNA       tracrRNA (fragment): trans-activating CRISPR RNA for the Streptococcus pyogenes CRISPR/Cas9 system
   3370..3869    +  promoter       PGK promoter: mouse phosphoglycerate kinase 1 promoter
   3909..4505    +  CDS            PuroR (fragment): puromycin N-acetyltransferase; pac from Streptomyces; confers resistance to puromycin
   4578..5285    +  CDS            mCherry: mCherry is a basic (constitutively fluorescent) red fluorescent protein published in 2004, derived from Discosoma sp.. It is reported to be a very rapidly-maturing monomer with low acid sensitivity.
   5297..5883    +  misc_feature   WPRE: woodchuck hepatitis virus posttranscriptional regulatory element
   5877..6023    +  CDS            nef (fragment): NEF_HV1LA - Experimental evidence at protein level: Swiss-Prot protein existence level 1. Extracellular Nef protein targets CD4(+) T-lymphocytes for apoptosis by interacting with CXCR4 surface receptors. From Human immunodeficiency virus type 1 group M subtype B (isolate Lai) (HIV-1).
   6031..6209    +  LTR            5' LTR (truncated): truncated 5' long terminal repeat (LTR) from HIV-1
   6235..6346    +  polyA_signal   bGH poly(A) signal: bovine growth hormone polyadenylation signal
   6485..6503    -  promoter       T3 promoter: promoter for bacteriophage T3 RNA polymerase
   6548..6564    -  protein_bind   lac operator: The lac repressor binds to the lac operator to inhibit transcription in E. coli. This inhibition can be relieved by adding lactose or isopropyl-β-D-thiogalactopyranoside (IPTG). lac repressor encoded by lacI
   6572..6602    -  promoter       lac promoter: promoter for the E. coli lac operon
   6617..6638    -  protein_bind   CAP binding site: CAP binding activates transcription in the presence of cAMP. E. coli catabolite activator protein
   6651..6743    -  CDS            lacI (fragment): lac repressor; lacI; The lac repressor binds to the lac operator to inhibit transcription in E. coli. This inhibition can be relieved by adding lactose or isopropyl-β-D-thiogalactopyranoside (IPTG).
   6926..7514    -  rep_origin     ori: high-copy-number ColE1/pMB1/pBR322/pUC origin of replication
   7685..8545    -  CDS            AmpR: β-lactamase; bla; confers resistance to ampicillin, carbenicillin, and related antibiotics
   8546..8650    -  promoter       AmpR promoter: bla
