[The description below was written by a language model from this plasmid's Addgene catalogue record and pLannotate feature annotations shown in this document.]
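Description:
pKLV2-U6gRNA5(CXCR4-E4(59))-PGKpuro2AmCherry-W is an 8.7 kb HIV-1-based lentiviral transfer plasmid that delivers a single CRISPR guide RNA directed against a human CXCR4 site designated E4. What E4 denotes is not defined in the record. It derives from the pKLV2-U6gRNA5(BbsI)-PGKpuro2AmCherry-W backbone, with the guide oligonucleotides cloned between two BbsI sites that were destroyed in the process. In bacteria the plasmid replicates from a high-copy ColE1/pUC-type origin and is selected with ampicillin through the β-lactamase gene. An f1 origin and remnants of a lacZα/lac promoter cloning region, flanked by T7 and T3 promoters, are carried over from the parental phagemid backbone.

The viral genome is transcribed from a CMV enhancer/promoter fused to a truncated 5' LTR, an arrangement that typically makes genomic RNA production Tat-independent in packaging cells. It is followed by the Ψ packaging signal with a gag fragment, the RRE for Rev-dependent nuclear export, and the cPPT/CTS. Within the genome, a human U6 RNA polymerase III promoter drives the CXCR4 spacer joined to a Streptococcus pyogenes Cas9 guide scaffold. A downstream mouse PGK promoter expresses puromycin N-acetyltransferase and mCherry, which the construct name indicates are linked by a 2A peptide, so transduced cells can be drug-selected and tracked by red fluorescence. A WPRE enhances transcript expression, and a truncated 3' LTR with a bGH polyadenylation signal closes the cassette.

No Cas9 is encoded, so the vector must be used in cells that supply the nuclease separately. The associated publication concerns the BAF complex in human T-cell acute lymphoblastic leukemia.
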