Addgene plasmid #210615: pKLV2-U6gRNA5(CXCR4-E4(59))-PGKpuro2AmCherry-W
Purpose: Lentiviral vector expressing gRNA targeting human CXCR4-E4
Depositing lab: Kosuke Yusa. Depositing organization: Kyoto University, Institute for Life and Medical Sciences. Publication: Canonical BAF complex regulates the oncogenic program in human T-cell acute lymphoblastic leukemia. Aoki K, Hyuga M, Tarumoto Y, Nishibuchi G, Ueda A, Ochi Y, Sugino S, Mikami T, Kobushi H, Kato I, Akahane K, Inukai T, Takaori-Kondo A, Takita J, Ogawa S, Yusa K. Blood. 2023 Nov 3:blood.2023020857. doi: 10.1182/blood.2023020857. PubMed 37922452.
Backbone
  Vector backbone: pKLV2-U6gRNA5(BbsI)-PGKpuro2AmCherry-W
  Backbone manufacturer: addgene
  Backbone size w/o insert (bp): 8657
  Total vector size (bp): 8659
  Vector type: Lentiviral
  Selectable markers: Puromycin
Growth in bacteria
  Bacterial resistance: Ampicillin, 100 μg/mL
  Growth temperature: 37°C
  Growth strain: NEB Stable
  Copy number: Unknown
Gene/Insert
  Gene/Insert name: CXCR4-E4(59)
  gRNA/shRNA sequence: ACCCCACTGTGGTTTCAGA
  Species: H. sapiens (human)
  Entrez Gene: CXCR4 (a.k.a. CD184, D2S201E, FB22, HM89, HSY3RR, LAP-3, LAP3, LCR1, LESTR, NPY3R, NPYR, NPYRL, NPYY3R, WHIM, WHIMS, WHIMS1)
  Cloning method: Restriction Enzyme; 5′ cloning site BbsI (destroyed during cloning); 3′ cloning site BbsI (destroyed during cloning)
  Sequencing primers: 5′ AGATAATTAGAATTAATTTGACTG
Terms and licenses: Academic/Nonprofit Terms; Industry Terms: Not Available to Industry
How to cite: pKLV2-U6gRNA5(CXCR4-E4(59))-PGKpuro2AmCherry-W was a gift from Kosuke Yusa (Addgene plasmid # 210615 ; http://n2t.net/addgene:210615 ; RRID:Addgene_210615)
